Addgene plasmid #159373: pET11a-STEPtag
Purpose: Expresses STEPtag in E. coli
Depositing lab: Roberto Chica. Depositing organization: University of Ottawa. Publication: Genetically Encoded Fluorescent Biosensor for Rapid Detection of Protein Expression. Eason MG, Pandelieva AT, Mayer MM, Khan ST, Garcia HG, Chica RA. ACS Synth Biol. 2020 Nov 20;9(11):2955-2963. doi: 10.1021/acssynbio.0c00407. Epub 2020 Oct 12. PubMed 33044070.
Backbone
  Vector backbone: pET-11a
  Backbone manufacturer: Novagen
  Backbone size w/o insert (bp): 5677
  Total vector size (bp): 6049
  Vector type: Bacterial Expression
Growth in bacteria
  Bacterial resistance: Ampicillin, 100 μg/mL
  Growth temperature: 37°C
  Growth strain: DH5alpha
  Copy number: High Copy
Gene/Insert
  Gene/Insert name: STEPtag
  Species: Synthetic
  Insert size (bp): 408
  Promoter: T7
  Tag / fusion protein: 6x His tag (N terminal on insert)
  Cloning method: Restriction Enzyme; 5′ cloning site NdeI (not destroyed); 3′ cloning site BamHI (not destroyed)
  Sequencing primers: 5′ T7 TAATACGACTCACTATAGGG; 3′ T7 Terminal GCTAGTTATTGCTCAGCGG
Terms and licenses: Academic/Nonprofit Terms; Industry Terms: Not Available to Industry
How to cite: pET11a-STEPtag was a gift from Roberto Chica (Addgene plasmid # 159373 ; http://n2t.net/addgene:159373 ; RRID:Addgene_159373)
