[The description below was written by a language model from this plasmid's Addgene catalogue record and pLannotate feature annotations shown in this document.]
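Description:
pET11a-STEPtag is a bacterial expression plasmid built on the Novagen pET-11a backbone for producing the synthetic STEPtag protein in E. coli. It is about 6.0 kb in total and is propagated through a ColE1/pMB1-type origin, with ampicillin selection provided by the bla (β-lactamase) gene under its own promoter. The catalogue lists it as high copy, although the feature table also shows the rop gene and the bom region inherited from pBR322, elements that usually moderate copy number. Several tetracycline-resistance gene fragments and the tet promoter are also annotated; these are non-functional pBR322 remnants interrupted by the expression cassette.

The roughly 400 bp STEPtag insert was cloned between the NdeI and BamHI sites, both retained, and carries an N-terminal 6xHis tag for affinity purification. Expression is driven by a T7 promoter followed immediately by a lac operator, with the strong T7 gene 10 ribosome binding site upstream and the T7 terminator downstream. The plasmid-borne lacI gene supplies lac repressor, so transcription stays repressed until IPTG induction in a host that provides T7 RNA polymerase. Automated annotation matches most of the coding region to a fragment of human BCL2L1 (Bcl-xL family), which suggests the synthetic tag is derived from that protein, though the record does not say so explicitly. A short downstream match to a T7 gene 10-derived sequence probably reflects backbone sequence between the insert and the terminator rather than part of the insert.

The associated publication concerns a genetically encoded fluorescent biosensor for rapid detection of protein expression. The plasmid therefore most likely supplies recombinant STEPtag as a component of that system, but the record does not describe its precise role.
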