Features (pLannotate 1.2.2; 19 found; start..end, strand, type, name):
    104..208     +  promoter       AmpR promoter: bla
    209..1069    +  CDS            AmpR: β-lactamase; bla; confers resistance to ampicillin, carbenicillin, and related antibiotics
   1240..1828    +  rep_origin     ori: high-copy-number ColE1/pMB1/pBR322/pUC origin of replication
   2014..2153    -  misc_feature   bom: basis of mobility region from pBR322
   2255..2446    -  CDS            rop: Rop protein, which maintains plasmids at low copy number; rop
   2463..2843    +  CDS            YPB1_ECOLX: Protein predicted: Swiss-Prot protein existence level 4. From Escherichia coli.
   3085..3709    -  CDS            TcR (fragment): tetracycline efflux protein; tet; confers resistance to tetracycline
   3724..3745    -  protein_bind   CAP binding site: CAP binding activates transcription in the presence of cAMP. E. coli catabolite activator protein
   3758..4840    -  CDS            lacI: lac repressor; lacI; The lac repressor binds to the lac operator to inhibit transcription in E. coli. This inhibition can be relieved by adding lactose or isopropyl-β-D-thiogalactopyranoside (IPTG).
   4841..4918    -  promoter       lacI promoter: lacI
   4926..5205    -  CDS            TcR (fragment): tetracycline efflux protein; tet; confers resistance to tetracycline
   5227..5245    +  promoter       T7 promoter: promoter for bacteriophage T7 RNA polymerase
   5246..5270    +  protein_bind   lac operator: The lac repressor binds to the lac operator to inhibit transcription in E. coli. This inhibition can be relieved by adding lactose or isopropyl-β-D-thiogalactopyranoside (IPTG). lac repressor encoded by lacI
   5285..5307    +  RBS            RBS: efficient ribosome binding site from bacteriophage T7 gene 10 (Olins and Rangwala, 1989)
   5336..5719    +  CDS            BCL2L1 (fragment): B2CL1_HUMAN - Also known as BCL2L, BCLX. Experimental evidence at protein level: Swiss-Prot protein existence level 1. Isoform Bcl-X(S) promotes apoptosis. From Homo sapiens (Human).
   5730..5779    +  CDS            SET1 (fragment): solubility-enhancement tag derived from T7 phage gene 10B
   5787..5834    +  terminator     T7 terminator: transcription terminator for bacteriophage T7 RNA polymerase
   5857..5961    -  CDS            TcR (fragment): tetracycline efflux protein; tet; confers resistance to tetracycline
   6009..6037    -  promoter       tet promoter: E. coli promoter for tetracycline efflux protein gene
>Addgene plasmid #159373 | pET11a-STEPtag | addgene full sequence | sequence record 311392 | Addgene NGS Result
TTCTTGAAGACGAAAGGGCCTCGTGATACGCCTATTTTTATAGGTTAATGTCATGATAATAATGGTTTCT
TAGACGTCAGGTGGCACTTTTCGGGGAAATGTGCGCGGAACCCCTATTTGTTTATTTTTCTAAATACATT
CAAATATGTATCCGCTCATGAGACAATAACCCTGATAAATGCTTCAATAATATTGAAAAAGGAAGAGTAT
GAGTATTCAACATTTCCGTGTCGCCCTTATTCCCTTTTTTGCGGCATTTTGCCTTCCTGTTTTTGCTCAC
CCAGAAACGCTGGTGAAAGTAAAAGATGCTGAAGATCAGTTGGGTGCACGAGTGGGTTACATCGAACTGG
ATCTCAACAGCGGTAAGATCCTTGAGAGTTTTCGCCCCGAAGAACGTTTTCCAATGATGAGCACTTTTAA
AGTTCTGCTATGTGGCGCGGTATTATCCCGTGTTGACGCCGGGCAAGAGCAACTCGGTCGCCGCATACAC
TATTCTCAGAATGACTTGGTTGAGTACTCACCAGTCACAGAAAAGCATCTTACGGATGGCATGACAGTAA
GAGAATTATGCAGTGCTGCCATAACCATGAGTGATAACACTGCGGCCAACTTACTTCTGACAACGATCGG
AGGACCGAAGGAGCTAACCGCTTTTTTGCACAACATGGGGGATCATGTAACTCGCCTTGATCGTTGGGAA
CCGGAGCTGAATGAAGCCATACCAAACGACGAGCGTGACACCACGATGCCTGCAGCAATGGCAACAACGT
TGCGCAAACTATTAACTGGCGAACTACTTACTCTAGCTTCCCGGCAACAATTAATAGACTGGATGGAGGC
GGATAAAGTTGCAGGACCACTTCTGCGCTCGGCCCTTCCGGCTGGCTGGTTTATTGCTGATAAATCTGGA
GCCGGTGAGCGTGGGTCTCGCGGTATCATTGCAGCACTGGGGCCAGATGGTAAGCCCTCCCGTATCGTAG
TTATCTACACGACGGGGAGTCAGGCAACTATGGATGAACGAAATAGACAGATCGCTGAGATAGGTGCCTC
ACTGATTAAGCATTGGTAACTGTCAGACCAAGTTTACTCATATATACTTTAGATTGATTTAAAACTTCAT
TTTTAATTTAAAAGGATCTAGGTGAAGATCCTTTTTGATAATCTCATGACCAAAATCCCTTAACGTGAGT
TTTCGTTCCACTGAGCGTCAGACCCCGTAGAAAAGATCAAAGGATCTTCTTGAGATCCTTTTTTTCTGCG
CGTAATCTGCTGCTTGCAAACAAAAAAACCACCGCTACCAGCGGTGGTTTGTTTGCCGGATCAAGAGCTA
CCAACTCTTTTTCCGAAGGTAACTGGCTTCAGCAGAGCGCAGATACCAAATACTGTCCTTCTAGTGTAGC
CGTAGTTAGGCCACCACTTCAAGAACTCTGTAGCACCGCCTACATACCTCGCTCTGCTAATCCTGTTACC
AGTGGCTGCTGCCAGTGGCGATAAGTCGTGTCTTACCGGGTTGGACTCAAGACGATAGTTACCGGATAAG
GCGCAGCGGTCGGGCTGAACGGGGGGTTCGTGCACACAGCCCAGCTTGGAGCGAACGACCTACACCGAAC
TGAGATACCTACAGCGTGAGCTATGAGAAAGCGCCACGCTTCCCGAAGGGAGAAAGGCGGACAGGTATCC
GGTAAGCGGCAGGGTCGGAACAGGAGAGCGCACGAGGGAGCTTCCAGGGGGAAACGCCTGGTATCTTTAT
AGTCCTGTCGGGTTTCGCCACCTCTGACTTGAGCGTCGATTTTTGTGATGCTCGTCAGGGGGGCGGAGCC
TATGGAAAAACGCCAGCAACGCGGCCTTTTTACGGTTCCTGGCCTTTTGCTGGCCTTTTGCTCACATGTT
CTTTCCTGCGTTATCCCCTGATTCTGTGGATAACCGTATTACCGCCTTTGAGTGAGCTGATACCGCTCGC
CGCAGCCGAACGACCGAGCGCAGCGAGTCAGTGAGCGAGGAAGCGGAAGAGCGCCTGATGCGGTATTTTC
TCCTTACGCATCTGTGCGGTATTTCACACCGCAATGGTGCACTCTCAGTACAATCTGCTCTGATGCCGCA
TAGTTAAGCCAGTATACACTCCGCTATCGCTACGTGACTGGGTCATGGCTGCGCCCCGACACCCGCCAAC
ACCCGCTGACGCGCCCTGACGGGCTTGTCTGCTCCCGGCATCCGCTTACAGACAAGCTGTGACCGTCTCC
GGGAGCTGCATGTGTCAGAGGTTTTCACCGTCATCACCGAAACGCGCGAGGCAGCTGCGGTAAAGCTCAT
CAGCGTGGTCGTGAAGCGATTCACAGATGTCTGCCTGTTCATCCGCGTCCAGCTCGTTGAGTTTCTCCAG
AAGCGTTAATGTCTGGCTTCTGATAAAGCGGGCCATGTTAAGGGCGGTTTTTTCCTGTTTGGTCACTGAT
GCCTCCGTGTAAGGGGGATTTCTGTTCATGGGGGTAATGATACCGATGAAACGAGAGAGGATGCTCACGA
TACGGGTTACTGATGATGAACATGCCCGGTTACTGGAACGTTGTGAGGGTAAACAACTGGCGGTATGGAT
GCGGCGGGACCAGAGAAAAATCACTCAGGGTCAATGCCAGCGCTTCGTTAATACAGATGTAGGTGTTCCA
CAGGGTAGCCAGCAGCATCCTGCGATGCAGATCCGGAACATAATGGTGCAGGGCGCTGACTTCCGCGTTT
CCAGACTTTACGAAACACGGAAACCGAAGACCATTCATGTTGTTGCTCAGGTCGCAGACGTTTTGCAGCA
GCAGTCGCTTCACGTTCGCTCGCGTATCGGTGATTCATTCTGCTAACCAGTAAGGCAACCCCGCCAGCCT
AGCCGGGTCCTCAACGACAGGAGCACGATCATGCGCACCCGTGGCCAGGACCCAACGCTGCCCGAGATGC
GCCGCGTGCGGCTGCTGGAGATGGCGGACGCGATGGATATGTTCTGCCAAGGGTTGGTTTGCGCATTCAC
AGTTCTCCGCAAGAATTGATTGGCTCCAATTCTTGGAGTGGTGAATCCGTTAGCGAGGTGCCGCCGGCTT
CCATTCAGGTCGAGGTGGCCCGGCTCCATGCACCGCGACGCAACGCGGGGAGGCAGACAAGGTATAGGGC
GGCGCCTACAATCCATGCCAACCCGTTCCATGTGCTCGCCGAGGCGGCATAAATCGCCGTGACGATCAGC
GGTCCAATGATCGAAGTTAGGCTGGTAAGAGCCGCGAGCGATCCTTGAAGCTGTCCCTGATGGTCGTCAT
CTACCTGCCTGGACAGCATGGCCTGCAACGCGGGCATCCCGATGCCGCCGGAAGCGAGAAGAATCATAAT
GGGGAAGGCCATCCAGCCTCGCGTCGCGAACGCCAGCAAGACGTAGCCCAGCGCGTCGGCCGCCATGCCG
GCGATAATGGCCTGCTTCTCGCCGAAACGTTTGGTGGCGGGACCAGTGACGAAGGCTTGAGCGAGGGCGT
GCAAGATTCCGAATACCGCAAGCGACAGGCCGATCATCGTCGCGCTCCAGCGAAAGCGGTCCTCGCCGAA
AATGACCCAGAGCGCTGCCGGCACCTGTCCTACGAGTTGCATGATAAAGAAGACAGTCATAAGTGCGGCG
ACGATAGTCATGCCCCGCGCCCACCGGAAGGAGCTGACTGGGTTGAAGGCTCTCAAGGGCATCGGTCGAG
ATCCCGGTGCCTAATGAGTGAGCTAACTTACATTAATTGCGTTGCGCTCACTGCCCGCTTTCCAGTCGGG
AAACCTGTCGTGCCAGCTGCATTAATGAATCGGCCAACGCGCGGGGAGAGGCGGTTTGCGTATTGGGCGC
CAGGGTGGTTTTTCTTTTCACCAGTGAGACGGGCAACAGCTGATTGCCCTTCACCGCCTGGCCCTGAGAG
AGTTGCAGCAAGCGGTCCACGCTGGTTTGCCCCAGCAGGCGAAAATCCTGTTTGATGGTGGTTAACGGCG
GGATATAACATGAGCTGTCTTCGGTATCGTCGTATCCCACTACCGAGATATCCGCACCAACGCGCAGCCC
GGACTCGGTAATGGCGCGCATTGCGCCCAGCGCCATCTGATCGTTGGCAACCAGCATCGCAGTGGGAACG
ATGCCCTCATTCAGCATTTGCATGGTTTGTTGAAAACCGGACATGGCACTCCAGTCGCCTTCCCGTTCCG
CTATCGGCTGAATTTGATTGCGAGTGAGATATTTATGCCAGCCAGCCAGACGCAGACGCGCCGAGACAGA
ACTTAATGGGCCCGCTAACAGCGCGATTTGCTGGTGACCCAATGCGACCAGATGCTCCACGCCCAGTCGC
GTACCGTCTTCATGGGAGAAAATAATACTGTTGATGGGTGTCTGGTCAGAGACATCAAGAAATAACGCCG
GAACATTAGTGCAGGCAGCTTCCACAGCAATGGCATCCTGGTCATCCAGCGGATAGTTAATGATCAGCCC
ACTGACGCGTTGCGCGAGAAGATTGTGCACCGCCGCTTTACAGGCTTCGACGCCGCTTCGTTCTACCATC
GACACCACCACGCTGGCACCCAGTTGATCGGCGCGAGATTTAATCGCCGCGACAATTTGCGACGGCGCGT
GCAGGGCCAGACTGGAGGTGGCAACGCCAATCAGCAACGACTGTTTGCCCGCCAGTTGTTGTGCCACGCG
GTTGGGAATGTAATTCAGCTCCGCCATCGCCGCTTCCACTTTTTCCCGCGTTTTCGCAGAAACGTGGCTG
GCCTGGTTCACCACGCGGGAAACGGTCTGATAAGAGACACCGGCATACTCTGCGACATCGTATAACGTTA
CTGGTTTCACATTCACCACCCTGAATTGACTCTCTTCCGGGCGCTATCATGCCATACCGCGAAAGGTTTT
GCGCCATTCGATGGTGTCCGGGATCTCGACGCTCTCCCTTATGCGACTCCTGCATTAGGAAGCAGCCCAG
TAGTAGGTTGAGGCCGTTGAGCACCGCCGCCGCAAGGAATGGTGCATGCAAGGAGATGGCGCCCAACAGT
CCCCCGGCCACGGGGCCTGCCACCATACCCACGCCGAAACAAGCGCTCATGAGCCCGAAGTGGCGAGCCC
GATCTTCCCCATCGGTGATGTCGGCGATATAGGCGCCAGCAACCGCACCTGTGGCGCCGGTGATGCCGGC
CACGATGCGTCCGGCGTAGAGGATCGAGATCTCGATCCCGCGAAATTAATACGACTCACTATAGGGGAAT
TGTGAGCGGATAACAATTCCCCTCTAGAAATAATTTTGTTTAACTTTAAGAAGGAGATATACATATGCAT
CACCACCATCATCACCGCGAAGTGATCCCGATGGCAGCGGTGAAACAAGCCCTGCGCGAGGCTGGCGACG
AATTTGAGCTGCGTTACCGTCGCGCGTTCAGCGACCTGACTAGCCAGCTGCACATCACCCCAGGCACCGC
GTACCAGAGCTTTGAACAAGTTGTTAACGAATTGTTTCGTGATGGTGTTAATTGGGGTCGCATTGTGGCA
TTCTTTAGCTTCGGTGGCGCACTGTGTGTCGAAAGCGTCGACAAAGAAATGCAAGTGCTGGTGAGCCGTA
TCGCGGCGTGGATGGCGACGTACTTAAACGATCATCTGGAGCCGTGGATTCAAGAGAATGGCGGTTGGGA
TACCTTCGTTGAGCTGTATGGTAACAATGCCGCAGCGGAGTCTCGTAAGTGAGGATCCGGCTGCTAACAA
AGCCCGAAAGGAAGCTGAGTTGGCTGCTGCCACCGCTGAGCAATAACTAGCATAACCCCTTGGGGCCTCT
AAACGGGTCTTGAGGGGTTTTTTGCTGAAAGGAGGAACTATATCCGGATATCCCGCAAGAGGCCCGGCAG
TACCGGCATAACCAAGCCTATGCCTACAGCATCCAGGGTGACGGTGCCGAGGATGACGATGAGCGCATTG
TTAGATTTCATACACGGTGCCTGACTGCGTTAGCAATTTAACTGTGATAAACTACCGCATTAAAGCTTAT
CGATGATAAGCTGTCAAACATGAGAA
